Addgene plasmid #154623: pEPKKα2KN0102
Purpose: GoldenBraid level α luciferase reporter
Depositing lab: Nicola Patron. Depositing organization: Earlham Institute. Publication: Rational design of minimal synthetic promoters for plants. Cai YM, Kallam K, Tidd H, Gendarini G, Salzman A, Patron NJ. Nucleic Acids Res. 2020 Aug 28. pii: 5897334. doi: 10.1093/nar/gkaa682. PubMed 32856047.
Backbone
  Vector backbone: pDGB3_?2
  Vector type: Synthetic Biology
Growth in bacteria
  Bacterial resistance: Kanamycin, 50 μg/mL
  Growth temperature: 37°C
  Growth strain: NEB Stable
  Copy number: High Copy
Gene/Insert
  Gene/Insert name: MinSyn_069 Nanoluc expression cassette [MinSyn_069::LucN::Flag::g7T]
  Species: Synthetic
  Cloning method: Restriction Enzyme; 5′ cloning site BsaI (destroyed during cloning); 3′ cloning site BsaI (destroyed during cloning)
Terms and licenses: Academic/Nonprofit Terms; Industry Terms: Not Available to Industry
Depositor comments: Please visit https://www.biorxiv.org/content/10.1101/2020.05.14.095406v1 for bioRxiv preprint.
How to cite: pEPKKα2KN0102 was a gift from Nicola Patron (Addgene plasmid # 154623 ; http://n2t.net/addgene:154623 ; RRID:Addgene_154623)
