[The description below was written by a language model from this plasmid's Addgene catalogue record and pLannotate feature annotations shown in this document.]
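Description:
pEPKKα2KN0102 is a GoldenBraid level α binary vector built on the pDGB3 α2 backbone, carrying a single plant luciferase reporter transcription unit between T-DNA borders. The backbone is typical of Agrobacterium binary plasmids. A ColE1/pMB1-type origin (with the pBR322 bom region and a remnant of rop) gives high-copy propagation in E. coli. The pVS1 oriV, RepA and StaA functions provide replication and stable maintenance in Agrobacterium. Selection in bacteria is by kanamycin through an aph(3')-Ia KanR gene. No plant selectable marker is annotated within the T-DNA. The cassette was assembled by BsaI Type IIS cloning, which destroyed the sites at both junctions.

The payload, flanked by the nopaline-type left and right border repeats, is the MinSyn_069::LucN::Flag::g7T cassette. MinSyn_069 is a synthetic minimal plant promoter. In the annotation it appears as six tandem copies of a sequence matching the minimal φC31 attB site, placed upstream of a minimal CaMV 35S core promoter. This arrangement suggests the repeated elements act as cis-regulatory binding sites feeding into the core promoter, although the record does not name the cognate regulator. A fragment of the TMV Ω translational enhancer follows. After it comes the NanoLuc luciferase coding sequence, which the record says carries a Flag tag (not separately annotated), and the octopine Ti plasmid gene 7 terminator.

The construct serves as a reporter for quantifying the activity of this rationally designed synthetic promoter in plants. As a level α unit it can also be combined with other transcription units in higher-level GoldenBraid assemblies.
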