Features (pLannotate 1.2.2; 20 found; start..end, strand, type, name):
     48..72      +  misc_feature   LB T-DNA repeat: left border repeat from nopaline C58 T-DNA
    107..140     +  protein_bind   attB: minimal attB site for the φC31 integrase (Groth et al., 2000) phage φC31 integrase
    166..199     +  protein_bind   attB: minimal attB site for the φC31 integrase (Groth et al., 2000) phage φC31 integrase
    225..258     +  protein_bind   attB: minimal attB site for the φC31 integrase (Groth et al., 2000) phage φC31 integrase
    284..317     +  protein_bind   attB: minimal attB site for the φC31 integrase (Groth et al., 2000) phage φC31 integrase
    347..380     +  protein_bind   attB: minimal attB site for the φC31 integrase (Groth et al., 2000) phage φC31 integrase
    406..439     +  protein_bind   attB: minimal attB site for the φC31 integrase (Groth et al., 2000) phage φC31 integrase
    456..502     +  promoter       minimal CaMV 35S promoter: minimal 35S promoter from cauliflower mosaic virus
    535..560     +  misc_feature   TMV Ω (fragment): translational enhancer from the tobacco mosaic virus 5'-leader sequence (Gallie et al., 1988)
    578..1089    +  CDS            Nluc (fragment): NanoLuc® luciferase human codon-optimized
   1197..1397    +  terminator     gene 7 terminator: transcription terminator for octopine-type Ti plasmid gene 7
   1415..1439    +  misc_feature   RB T-DNA repeat: right border repeat from nopaline C58 T-DNA
   1779..2180    +  CDS            Y4CG_SINFN (fragment): Protein inferred from homology: Swiss-Prot protein existence level 3. From Sinorhizobium fredii (strain NBRC 101917 / NGR234).
   2740..3369    +  CDS            pVS1 StaA: stability protein from the Pseudomonas plasmid pVS1 (Heeb et al., 2000)
   3802..4870    +  CDS            pVS1 RepA (fragment): replication protein from the Pseudomonas plasmid pVS1 (Heeb et al., 2000)
   4936..5130    +  rep_origin     pVS1 oriV: origin of replication for the Pseudomonas plasmid pVS1 (Heeb et al., 2000)
   5333..5372    +  CDS            rop (fragment): Rop protein, which maintains plasmids at low copy number; rop
   5474..5614    +  misc_feature   bom: basis of mobility region from pBR322
   5800..6388    -  rep_origin     ori: high-copy-number ColE1/pMB1/pBR322/pUC origin of replication
   6476..7291    -  CDS            KanR: aminoglycoside phosphotransferase; aph(3')-Ia; confers resistance to kanamycin in bacteria or G418 (Geneticin®) in eukaryotes
>Addgene plasmid #154623 | pEPKKα2KN0102 | depositor full sequence | sequence record 299497 | pEPKKα2KN0102 sequence 7676 bps
GGTGATTTTGTGCCGAGCTGCCGGTCGGGGAGCTGTTGGCTGGCTGGTGGCAGGATATATTGTGGTGTAA
ACATAACAAGCTTCGTCTCAGTCAGGAGCGGTGCGGGTGCCAGGGCGTGCCCTTGGGCTCCCCGGGCGCG
TACTCCACTCCCCGAGCCGGTGCGGGTGCCAGGGCGTGCCCTTGGGCTCCCCGGGCGCGTACTCCACTCC
CCTGACCGGTGCGGGTGCCAGGGCGTGCCCTTGGGCTCCCCGGGCGCGTACTCCACTCCCCGAGCCGGTG
CGGGTGCCAGGGCGTGCCCTTGGGCTCCCCGGGCGCGTACTCCACTCCCCCCATGGTGCGGTGCGGGTGC
CAGGGCGTGCCCTTGGGCTCCCCGGGCGCGTACTCCACTCCCCGAGCCGGTGCGGGTGCCAGGGCGTGCC
CTTGGGCTCCCCGGGCGCGTACTCCACTCCCCTTCGCAAGACCCTTCCTCTATATAAGGAAGTTCATTTC
ATTTGGAGAGGACTCCGGTATTTTTACAACAATTACCACAACAAAACAAACAACAAACAACATTACAATT
TACTATTCTAGTCGAAAATGGTATTCACACTCGAAGATTTCGTTGGGGACTGGCGACAGACAGCCGGCTA
CAACCTGGACCAAGTCCTTGAACAGGGAGGTGTGTCCAGTTTGTTTCAGAATCTCGGGGTGTCCGTAACT
CCGATCCAAAGGATTGTCCTGAGCGGTGAAAATGGGCTGAAGATCGACATCCATGTCATCATCCCGTATG
AAGGTCTGAGCGGCGACCAAATGGGCCAGATCGAAAAAATTTTTAAGGTGGTGTACCCTGTGGATGATCA
TCACTTTAAGGTGATCCTGCACTATGGCACACTGGTAATCGACGGGGTTACGCCGAACATGATCGACTAT
TTCGGACGGCCGTATGAAGGCATCGCCGTGTTCGACGGCAAAAAGATCACTGTAACAGGGACCCTGTGGA
ACGGCAACAAAATTATCGACGAGCGCCTGATCAACCCCGACGGCTCCCTGCTGTTCCGAGTAACCATCAA
CGGAGTGACCGGCTGGCGGCTGTGCGAACGCATTCTGGCTTCGGATTATAAGGACCATGACGGAGACTAT
AAGGACCATGACCTCGACGCTGCAGCAGCGGATTATAAGGACGATGACGATAAGTGAGCTTGATCCCCCG
TCGACAGCTAGCTATATCATCAATTTATGTATTACACATAATATCGCACTCAGTCTTTCATCTACGGCAA
TGTACCAGCTGATATAATCAGTTATTGAAATATTTCTGAATTTAAACTTGCATCAATAAATTTATGTTTT
TGCTTGGACTATAATACCTGACTTGTTATTTTATCAATAAATATTTAAACTATATTTCTTTCAAGATCGC
TTGAGACGAAGCTTTGACAGGATATATTGGCGGGTAAACCTAAGAGAAAAGAGCGTTTATTAGAATAATC
GGATATTTAAAAGGGCGTGAAAAGGTTTATCCGTTCGTCCATTTGTATGTGCATGCCAACCACAGGGTTC
CCCTCGGGATCAAAGTACTTTGATCCAACCCCTCCGCTGCTATAGTGCAGTCGGCTTCTGACGTTCAGTG
CAGCCGTCATCTGAAAACGACATGTCGCACAAGTCCTAAGTTACGCGACAGGCTGCCGCCCTGCCCTTTT
CCTGGCGTTTTCTTGTCGCGTGTTTTAGTCGCATAAAGTAGAATACTTGCGACTAGAACCGGAGACATTA
CGCCATGAACAAGAGCGCCGCCGCTGGCCTGCTGGGCTATGCCCGCGTCAGCACCGACGACCAGGACTTG
ACCAACCAACGGGCCGAACTGCACGCGGCCGGCTGCACCAAGCTGTTTTCCGAGAAGATCACCGGCACCA
GGCGCGACCGCCCGGAGCTGGCCAGGATGCTTGACCACCTACGCCCTGGCGACGTTGTGACAGTGACCAG
GCTAGACCGCCTGGCCCGCAGCACCCGCGACCTACTGGACATTGCCGAGCGCATCCAGGAGGCCGGCGCG
GGCCTGCGTAGCCTGGCAGAGCCGTGGGCCGACACCACCACGCCGGCCGGCCGCATGGTGTTGACCGTGT
TCGCCGGCATTGCCGAGTTCGAGCGTTCCCTAATCATCGACCGCACCCGGAGCGGGCGCGAGGCCGCCAA
GGCCCGAGGCGTGAAGTTTGGCCCCCGCCCTACCCTCACCCCGGCACAGATCGCGCACGCCCGCGAGCTG
ATCGACCAGGAAGGCCGCACCGTGAAAGAGGCGGCTGCACTGCTTGGCGTGCATCGCTCGACCCTGTACC
GCGCACTTGAGCGCAGCGAGGAAGTGACGCCCACCGAGGCCAGGCGGCGCGGTGCCTTCCGTGAGGACGC
ATTGACCGAGGCCGACGCCCTGGCGGCCGCCGAGAATGAACGCCAAGAGGAACAAGCATGAAACCGCACC
AGGACGGCCAGGACGAACCGTTTTTCATTACCGAAGAGATCGAGGCGGAGATGATCGCGGCCGGGTACGT
GTTCGAGCCGCCCGCGCACCTCTCAACCGTGCGGCTGCATGAAATCCTGGCCGGTTTGTCTGATGCCAAG
CTGGCGGCCTGGCCGGCCAGCTTGGCCGCTGAAGAAACCGAGCGCCGCCGTCTAAAAAGGTGATGTGTAT
TTGAGTAAAACAGCTTGCGTCATGCGGTCGCTGCGTATATGATCCGATGAGTAAATAAACAAATACGCAA
GGGGAACGCATGAAGGTTATCGCTGTACTTAACCAGAAAGGCGGGTCAGGCAAGACGACCATCGGAACCC
ATCTAGCCCGCGCCCTGCAACTCGCCGGGGCCGATGTTCTGTTAGTCGATTCCGATCCCCAGGGCAGTGC
CCGCGATTGGGCGGCCGTGCGGGAAGATCAACCGCTAACCGTTGTCGGCATCGACCGCCCGACGATTGAC
CGCGACGTGAAGGCCATCGGCCGGCGCGACTTCGTAGTGATCGACGGAGCGCCCCAGGCGGCGGACTTGG
CTGTGTCCGCGATCAAGGCAGCCGACTTCGTGCTGATTCCGGTGCAGCCAAGCCCTTACGACATATGGGC
CACCGCCGACCTGGTGGAGCTGGTTAAGCAGCGCATTGAGGTCACGGATGGAAGGCTACAAGCGGCCTTT
GTCGTGTCGCGGGCGATCAAAGGCACGCGCATCGGCGGTGAGGTTGCCGAGGCGCTGGCCGGGTACGAGC
TGCCCATTCTTGAGTCCCGTATCACGCAGCGCGTGAGCTACCCAGGCACTGCCGCCGCCGGCACAACCGT
TCTTGAATCAGAACCCGAGGGCGACGCTGCCCGCGAGGTCCAGGCGCTGGCCGCTGAAATTAAATCAAAA
CTCATTTGAGTTAATGAGGTAAAGAGAAAATGAGCAAAAGCACAAACACGCTAAGTGCCGGCCGTCCGAG
CGCACGCAGCAGCAAGGCTGCAACGTTGGCCAGCCTGGCAGACACGCCAGCCATGAAGCGGGTCAACTTT
CAGTTGCCGGCGGAGGATCACACCAAGCTGAAGATGTACGCGGTACGCCAAGGCAAGACCATTACCGAGC
TGCTATCTGAATAGATCGCGCAGCTACCAGAGTAAATGAGCAAATGAATAAATGAGTAGATGAATTTTAG
CGGCTAAAGGAGGCGGCATGGAAAATCAAGAACAACCAGGCACCGACGCCGTGGAATGCCCCATGTGTGG
AGGAACGGGCGGTTGGCCAGGCGTAAGCGGCTGGGTTGTCTGCCGGCCCTGCAATGGCACTGGAACCCCC
AAGCCCGAGGAATCGGCGTGACGGTCGCAAACCATCCGGCCCGGTACAAATCGGCGCGGCGCTGGGTGAT
GACCTGGTGGAGAAGTTGAAGGCCGCGCAGGCCGCCCAGCGGCAACGCATCGAGGCAGAAGCACGCCCCG
GTGAATCGTGGCAAGCGGCCGCTGATCGAATCCGCAAAGAATCCCGGCAACCGCCGGCAGCCGGTGCGCC
GTCGATTAGGAAGCCGCCCAAGGGCGACGAGCAACCAGATTTTTTCGTTCCGATGCTCTATGACGTGGGC
ACCCGCGATAGTCGCAGCATCATGGACGTGGCCGTTTTCCGTCTGTCGAAGCGTGACCGACGAGCTGGCG
AGGTGATCCGCTACGAGCTTCCAGACGGGCACGTAGAGGTTTCCGCAGGGCCGGCCGGCATGGCCAGTGT
GTGGGATTACGACCTGGTACTGATGGCGGTTTCCCATCTAACCGAATCCATGAACCGATACCGGGAAGGG
AAGGGAGACAAGCCCGGCCGCGTGTTCCGTCCACACGTTGCGGACGTACTCAAGTTCTGCCGGCGAGCCG
ATGGCGGAAAGCAGAAAGACGACCTGGTAGAAACCTGCATTCGGTTAAACACCACGCACGTTGCCATGCA
GCGTACGAAGAAGGCCAAGAACGGCCGCCTGGTGACGGTATCCGAGGGTGAAGCCTTGATTAGCCGCTAC
AAGATCGTAAAGAGCGAAACCGGGCGGCCGGAGTACATCGAGATCGAGCTAGCTGATTGGATGTACCGCG
AGATCACAGAAGGCAAGAACCCGGACGTGCTGACGGTTCACCCCGATTACTTTTTGATCGATCCCGGCAT
CGGCCGTTTTCTCTACCGCCTGGCACGCCGCGCCGCAGGCAAGGCAGAAGCCAGATGGTTGTTCAAGACG
ATCTACGAACGCAGTGGCAGCGCCGGAGAGTTCAAGAAGTTCTGTTTCACCGTGCGCAAGCTGATCGGGT
CAAATGACCTGCCGGAGTACGATTTGAAGGAGGAGGCGGGGCAGGCTGGCCCGATCCTAGTCATGCGCTA
CCGCAACCTGATCGAGGGCGAAGCATCCGCCGGTTCCTAATGTACGGAGCAGATGCTAGGGCAAATTGCC
CTAGCAGGGGAAAAAGGTCGAAAAGGACTCTTTCCTGTGGATAGCACGTACATTGGGAACCCAAAGCCGT
ACATTGGGAACCGGAACCCGTACATTGGGAACCCAAAGCCGTACATTGGGAACCGGTCACACATGTAAGT
GACTGATATAAAAGAGAAAAAAGGCGATTTTTCCGCCTAAAACTCTTTAAAACTTATTAAAACTCTTAAA
ACCCGCCTGGCCTGTGCATAACTGTCTGGCCAGCGCACAGCCGAAGAGCTGCAAAAAGCGCCTACCCTTC
GGTCGCTGCGCTCCCTACGCCCCGCCGCTTCGCGTCGGCCTATCGCGGCCGCTGGCCGCTCAAAAATGGC
TGGCCTACGGCCAGGCAATCTACCAGGGCGCGGACAAGCCGCGCCGTCGCCACTCGACCGCCGGCGCCCA
CATCAAGGCACCCTGCCTCGCGCGTTTCGGTGATGACGGTGAAAACCTCTGACACATGCAGCTCCCGGTG
ACGGTCACAGCTTGTCTGTAAGCGGATGCCGGGAGCAGACAAGCCCGTCAGGGCGCGTCAGCGGGTGTTG
GCGGGTGTCGGGGCGCAGCCATGACCCAGTCACGTAGCGATAGCGGAGTGTATACTGGCTTAACTATGCG
GCATCAGAGCAGATTGTACTGAGAGTGCACCATATGCGGTGTGAAATACCGCACAGATGCGTAAGGAGAA
AATACCGCATCAGGCGCTCTTCCGCTTCCTCGCTCACTGACTCGCTGCGCTCGGTCGTTCGGCTGCGGCG
AGCGGTATCAGCTCACTCAAAGGCGGTAATACGGTTATCCACAGAATCAGGGGATAACGCAGGAAAGAAC
ATGTGAGCAAAAGGCCAGCAAAAGGCCAGGAACCGTAAAAAGGCCGCGTTGCTGGCGTTTTTCCATAGGC
TCCGCCCCCCTGACGAGCATCACAAAAATCGACGCTCAAGTCAGAGGTGGCGAAACCCGACAGGACTATA
AAGATACCAGGCGTTTCCCCCTGGAAGCTCCCTCGTGCGCTCTCCTGTTCCGACCCTGCCGCTTACCGGA
TACCTGTCCGCCTTTCTCCCTTCGGGAAGCGTGGCGCTTTCTCATAGCTCACGCTGTAGGTATCTCAGTT
CGGTGTAGGTCGTTCGCTCCAAGCTGGGCTGTGTGCACGAACCCCCCGTTCAGCCCGACCGCTGCGCCTT
ATCCGGTAACTATCGTCTTGAGTCCAACCCGGTAAGACACGACTTATCGCCACTGGCAGCAGCCACTGGT
AACAGGATTAGCAGAGCGAGGTATGTAGGCGGTGCTACAGAGTTCTTGAAGTGGTGGCCTAACTACGGCT
ACACTAGAAGGACAGTATTTGGTATCTGCGCTCTGCTGAAGCCAGTTACCTTCGGAAAAAGAGTTGGTAG
CTCTTGATCCGGCAAACAAACCACCGCTGGTAGCGGTGGTTTTTTTGTTTGCAAGCAGCAGATTACGCGC
AGAAAAAAAGGATCTCAAGAAGATCCTTTGATCTTTTCTACGGGGTCTGACGCTCAGTGGAACGAAAACT
CACGTTAAGGGATTTTGGTCATGCATTCTAGGTGATTAGAAAAACTCATCGAGCATCAAATGAAACTGCA
ATTTATTCATATCAGGATTATCAATACCATATTTTTGAAAAAGCCGTTTCTGTAATGAAGGAGAAAACTC
ACCGAGGCAGTTCCATAGGATGGCAAGATCCTGGTATCGGTCTGCGATTCCGACTCGTCCAACATCAATA
CAACCTATTAATTTCCCCTCGTCAAAAATAAGGTTATCAAGTGAGAAATCACCATGAGTGACGACTGAAT
CCGGTGAGAATGGCAAAAGTTTATGCATTTCTTTCCAGACTTGTTCAACAGGCCAGCCATTACGCTCGTC
ATCAAAATCACTCGCATCAACCAAACCGTTATTCATTCGTGATTGCGCCTGAGCGAGTCGAAATACGCGA
TCGCTGTTAAAAGGACAATTACAAACAGGAATCGAATGCAACCGGCGCAGGAACACTGCCAGCGCATCAA
CAATATTTTCACCTGAATCAGGATATTCTTCTAATACCTGGAATGCTGTTTTCCCTGGGATCGCAGTGGT
GAGTAACCATGCATCATCAGGAGTACGGATAAAATGCTTGATGGTCGGAAGAGGCATAAATTCCGTCAGC
CAGTTTAGTCTGACCATCTCATCTGTAACATCATTGGCAACGCTACCTTTGCCATGTTTCAGAAACAACT
CTGGCGCATCGGGCTTCCCATACAATCGGTAGATTGTCGCACCTGATTGCCCGACATTATCGCGAGCCCA
TTTATACCCATATAAATCAGCATCCATGTTGGAATTTAATCGCGGCCTTGAGCAAGACGTTTCCCGTTGA
ATATGGCTCATAACAGAACTTATTATTTCCTTCCTCTTTTCTACAGTATTTAAAGATACCCCAAGAAGCT
AATTATAACAAGACGAACTCCAATTCACTGTTCCTTGCATTCTAAAACCTTAAATACCAGAAAACAGCTT
TTTCAAAGTTGTTTTCAAAGTTGGCGTATAACATAGTATCGACGGAGCCGATTTTGAAACCGCGGTGATC
ACAGGCAGCAACGCTCTGTCATCGTTACAATCAACATGCTACCCTCCGCGAGATCATCCGTGTTTCAAAC
CCGGCAGCTTAGTTGCCGTTCTTCCGAATAGCATCGGTAACATGAGCAAAGTCTGCCGCCTTACAACGGC
TCTCCCGCTGACGCCGTCCCGGACTGATGGGCTGCCTGTATCGAGT
